Addgene plasmid #107198: anxA9-GFP
Purpose: Expresses human annexin A9-GFP fusion protein for live cell imaging
Depositing lab: Volker Gerke & Ursula Rescher. Depositing organization: Universitaetsklinikum Muenster. Publication: Atypical properties displayed by annexin A9, a novel member of the annexin family of Ca(2+) and lipid binding proteins. Goebeler V, Ruhe D, Gerke V, Rescher U. FEBS Lett. 2003 Jul 10;546(2-3):359-64. S0014579303006343 PubMed 12832069.
Backbone
  Vector backbone: pEGFP-N3
  Backbone manufacturer: Clontech
  Backbone size w/o insert (bp): 4700
  Total vector size (bp): 5700
  Vector type: Mammalian Expression
  Selectable markers: Neomycin (select with G418)
Growth in bacteria
  Bacterial resistance: Kanamycin, 50 μg/mL
  Growth temperature: 37°C
  Growth strain: DH5alpha
  Copy number: Unknown
Gene/Insert
  Gene/Insert name: annexin A9 (alt name: ANX31)
  Species: H. sapiens (human)
  Insert size (bp): 1035
  Entrez Gene: ANXA9 (a.k.a. ANX31)
  Promoter: CMV
  Tag / fusion protein: Green Fluorescent Protein (C terminal on insert)
  Cloning method: Restriction Enzyme; 5′ cloning site EcoRI (not destroyed); 3′ cloning site SalI (not destroyed)
  Sequencing primers: 5′ EGFP-N
Terms and licenses: Academic/Nonprofit Terms; Industry Terms: Not Available to Industry
How to cite: anxA9-GFP was a gift from Volker Gerke & Ursula Rescher (Addgene plasmid # 107198 ; http://n2t.net/addgene:107198 ; RRID:Addgene_107198)
