[The description below was written by a language model from this plasmid's Addgene catalogue record and pLannotate feature annotations shown in this document.]
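Description:
anxA9-GFP is a mammalian expression plasmid built on the Clontech pEGFP-N3 backbone, carrying the human annexin A9 (ANXA9, also known as ANX31) coding sequence fused at its C terminus to EGFP. The 1,035 bp insert was placed between the EcoRI and SalI sites of the multiple cloning site, both of which remain intact, so that the annexin open reading frame reads through a short stretch of residual polylinker into the mammalian codon-optimized EGFP gene. Transcription is driven by the human cytomegalovirus immediate early enhancer and promoter and is terminated by the SV40 polyadenylation signal, an arrangement that gives strong constitutive expression in most transfected mammalian cell lines.

The plasmid is about 5.7 kb and is propagated in E. coli through a high-copy ColE1/pUC-type origin, with an f1 origin also present for single-stranded DNA production. A single Tn5 aminoglycoside phosphotransferase gene (NeoR/KanR) provides selection in both hosts. A bacterial bla-type promoter drives it to confer kanamycin resistance in E. coli. The adjacent SV40 enhancer/early promoter, together with the HSV TK polyadenylation signal, expresses it in mammalian cells for G418 selection of stable lines. The short large T antigen, ble and bGH poly(A) fragments in the automated annotation are probably partial matches to backbone sequence rather than functional elements.

The construct is intended for live cell imaging of annexin A9, allowing its subcellular distribution to be followed by fluorescence. It comes from work characterizing annexin A9 as an atypical member of the annexin family of calcium- and lipid-binding proteins.
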