Features (pLannotate 1.2.2; 17 found; start..end, strand, type, name):
      1..304     +  enhancer       CMV enhancer: human cytomegalovirus immediate early enhancer
    305..508     +  promoter       CMV promoter: human cytomegalovirus (CMV) immediate early promoter
    531..574     +  misc_feature   MCS (fragment): multiple cloning site
    578..1612    +  CDS            ANXA9: ANXA9_HUMAN - Also known as ANX31. Experimental evidence at protein level: Swiss-Prot protein existence level 1. Low affinity receptor for acetylcholine known to be targeted by disease-causing pemphigus vulgaris antibodies in keratinocytes. From Homo sapiens (Human).
   1613..1639    +  misc_feature   MCS (fragment): multiple cloning site
   1649..2368    +  CDS            EGFP: the original enhanced GFP (Yang et al., 1996) mammalian codon-optimized
   2385..2468    +  CDS            large T antigen (fragment): large T antigen from SV40 (simian virus 40)
   2491..2612    +  polyA_signal   SV40 poly(A) signal: SV40 polyadenylation signal
   2646..3074    -  rep_origin     f1 ori (sequence partly withheld): f1 bacteriophage origin of replication; arrow indicates direction of (+) strand synthesis
   3101..3205    +  promoter       AmpR promoter: bla
   3207..3564    +  promoter       SV40 promoter: SV40 enhancer and early promoter
   3599..4393    +  CDS            NeoR/KanR: aminoglycoside phosphotransferase from Tn5; aph(3')-II (or nptII); confers resistance to neomycin, kanamycin, and G418 (Geneticin®)
   4414..4566    +  CDS            ble (fragment): BLE_KLEPN - Experimental evidence at protein level: Swiss-Prot protein existence level 1. Binding protein with a strong affinity to the bleomycin family of antibiotics. Binds to CL990; an antimitotic-antibiotic compound. From Klebsiella pneumoniae.
   4625..4672    +  polyA_signal   HSV TK poly(A) signal: herpes simplex virus thymidine kinase polyadenylation signal (Cole and Stacy, 1985)
   4763..4779    -  polyA_signal   bGH poly(A) signal (fragment): bovine growth hormone polyadenylation signal
   5001..5589    +  rep_origin     ori: high-copy-number ColE1/pMB1/pBR322/pUC origin of replication
   5704..5763    +  enhancer       CMV enhancer (fragment): human cytomegalovirus immediate early enhancer
>Addgene plasmid #107198 | anxA9-GFP | addgene full sequence | sequence record 209812 | Addgene NGS Result
CGTTACATAACTTACGGTAAATGGCCCGCCTGGCTGACCGCCCAACGACCCCCGCCCATTGACGTCAATA
ATGACGTATGTTCCCATAGTAACGCCAATAGGGACTTTCCATTGACGTCAATGGGTGGAGTATTTACGGT
AAACTGCCCACTTGGCAGTACATCAAGTGTATCATATGCCAAGTACGCCCCCTATTGACGTCAATGACGG
TAAATGGCCCGCCTGGCATTATGCCCAGTACATGACCTTATGGGACTTTCCTACTTGGCAGTACATCTAC
GTATTAGTCATCGCTATTACCATGGTGATGCGGTTTTGGCAGTACATCAATGGGCGTGGATAGCGGTTTG
ACTCACGGGGATTTCCAAGTCTCCACCCCATTGACGTCAATGGGAGTTTGTTTTGGCACCAAAATCAACG
GGACTTTCCAAAATGTCGTAACAACTCCGCCCCATTGACGCAAATGGGCGGTAGGCGTGTACGGTGGGAG
GTCTATATAAGCAGAGCTGGTTTAGTGAACCGTCAGATCCGCTAGCGCTACCGGACTCAGATCTCGAGCT
CAAGCTTCGAATTCACCATGTCTGTGACTGGCGGGAAGATGGCACCGTCCCTCACCCAGGAGATCCTCAG
CCACCTGGGCCTGGCCAGCAAGACTGCAGCGTGGGGGACCCTGGGCACCCTCAGGACCTTCTTGAACTTC
AGCGTGGACAAGGATGCGCAGAGGCTACTGAGGGCCATTACTGGCCAAGGCGTGGACCGCAGTGCCATTG
TGGACGTGCTGACCAACCGGAGCAGAGAGCAAAGGCAGCTCATCTCACGAAACTTCCAGGAGCGCACCCA
ACAGGACCTGATGAAGTCTCTACAGGCAGCACTTTCCGGCAACCTGGAGAGGATTGTGATGGCTCTGCTG
CAGCCCACAGCCCAGTTTGACGCCCAGGAATTGAGGACAGCTCTGAAGGCCTCAGATTCTGCTGTGGACG
TGGCCATTGAAATTCTTGCCACTCGAACCCCACCCCAGCTGCAGGAGTGCCTGGCAGTCTACAAACACAA
TTTCCAGGTGGAGGCTGTGGATGACATCACATCTGAGACCAGTGGCATCTTGCAGGACCTGCTGTTGGCC
CTGGCCAAGGGGGGCCGTGACAGCTACTCTGGAATCATTGACTATAATCTGGCAGAACAAGATGTCCAGG
CACTGCAGCGGGCAGAAGGACCTAGCAGAGAGGAAACATGGGTCCCAGTCTTCACCCAGCGAAATCCTGA
ACACCTCATCCGAGTGTTTGATCAGTACCAGCGGAGCACTGGGCAAGAGCTGGAGGAGGCTGTCCAGAAC
CGTTTCCATGGAGATGCTCAGGTGGCTCTGCTCGGCCTAGCTTCGGTGATCAAGAACACACCGCTGTACT
TTGCTGACAAACTTCATCAAGCCCTCCAGGAAACTGAGCCCAATTACCAAGTCCTGATTCGCATCCTTAT
CTCTCGATGTGAGACTGACCTTCTGAGTATCAGAGCTGAGTTCAGGAAGAAATTTGGGAAGTCCCTCTAC
TCTTCTCTCCAGGATGCAGTGAAAGGGGATTGCCAGTCAGCCCTCCTGGCCTTGTGCAGGGCTGAAGACA
TGGTCGACGGTACCGCGGGCCCGGGATCCATCGCCACCATGGTGAGCAAGGGCGAGGAGCTGTTCACCGG
GGTGGTGCCCATCCTGGTCGAGCTGGACGGCGACGTAAACGGCCACAAGTTCAGCGTGTCCGGCGAGGGC
GAGGGCGATGCCACCTACGGCAAGCTGACCCTGAAGTTCATCTGCACCACCGGCAAGCTGCCCGTGCCCT
GGCCCACCCTCGTGACCACCCTGACCTACGGCGTGCAGTGCTTCAGCCGCTACCCCGACCACATGAAGCA
GCACGACTTCTTCAAGTCCGCCATGCCCGAAGGCTACGTCCAGGAGCGCACCATCTTCTTCAAGGACGAC
GGCAACTACAAGACCCGCGCCGAGGTGAAGTTCGAGGGCGACACCCTGGTGAACCGCATCGAGCTGAAGG
GCATCGACTTCAAGGAGGACGGCAACATCCTGGGGCACAAGCTGGAGTACAACTACAACAGCCACAACGT
CTATATCATGGCCGACAAGCAGAAGAACGGCATCAAGGTGAACTTCAAGATCCGCCACAACATCGAGGAC
GGCAGCGTGCAGCTCGCCGACCACTACCAGCAGAACACCCCCATCGGCGACGGCCCCGTGCTGCTGCCCG
ACAACCACTACCTGAGCACCCAGTCCGCCCTGAGCAAAGACCCCAACGAGAAGCGCGATCACATGGTCCT
GCTGGAGTTCGTGACCGCCGCCGGGATCACTCTCGGCATGGACGAGCTGTACAAGTAAAGCGGCCGCGAC
TCTAGATCATAATCAGCCATACCACATTTGTAGAGGTTTTACTTGCTTTAAAAAACCTCCCACACCTCCC
CCTGAACCTGAAACATAAAATGAATGCAATTGTTGTTGTTAACTTGTTTATTGCAGCTTATAATGGTTAC
AAATAAAGCAATAGCATCACAAATTTCACAAATAAAGCATTTTTTTCACTGCATTCTAGTTGTGGTTTGT
CCAAACTCATCAATGTATCTTAAGGCGTAAATTGTAAGCGTTAATATTTTGTTAAAATTCGCGTTAAATT
TTTGTTAAATCAGCTCATTTTTTAACCAATAGGCCGAAATCGGCAAAATCCCTTATAAATCAAAAGAATA
GACCGAGATAGGGT
[37 nt withheld, positions 2745-2781]
AAAGAACGTGGACTCCAACGTCAAAGG
[49 nt withheld, positions 2809-2857]
T
[91 nt withheld, positions 2859-2949]
G
[124 nt withheld, positions 2951-3074]
CAGGTGGCACTTTTCGGGGAAATGTGCGCGGAACCCCTATTTGTTTATTTTTCTAAATACATTCAAATAT
GTATCCGCTCATGAGACAATAACCCTGATAAATGCTTCAATAATATTGAAAAAGGAAGAGTCCTGAGGCG
GAAAGAACCAGCTGTGGAATGTGTGTCAGTTAGGGTGTGGAAAGTCCCCAGGCTCCCCAGCAGGCAGAAG
TATGCAAAGCATGCATCTCAATTAGTCAGCAACCAGGTGTGGAAAGTCCCCAGGCTCCCCAGCAGGCAGA
AGTATGCAAAGCATGCATCTCAATTAGTCAGCAACCATAGTCCCGCCCCTAACTCCGCCCATCCCGCCCC
TAACTCCGCCCAGTTCCGCCCATTCTCCGCCCCATGGCTGACTAATTTTTTTTATTTATGCAGAGGCCGA
GGCCGCCTCGGCCTCTGAGCTATTCCAGAAGTAGTGAGGAGGCTTTTTTGGAGGCCTAGGCTTTTGCAAA
GATCGATCAAGAGACAGGATGAGGATCGTTTCGCATGATTGAACAAGATGGATTGCACGCAGGTTCTCCG
GCCGCTTGGGTGGAGAGGCTATTCGGCTATGACTGGGCACAACAGACAATCGGCTGCTCTGATGCCGCCG
TGTTCCGGCTGTCAGCGCAGGGGCGCCCGGTTCTTTTTGTCAAGACCGACCTGTCCGGTGCCCTGAATGA
ACTGCAAGACGAGGCAGCGCGGCTATCGTGGCTGGCCACGACGGGCGTTCCTTGCGCAGCTGTGCTCGAC
GTTGTCACTGAAGCGGGAAGGGACTGGCTGCTATTGGGCGAAGTGCCGGGGCAGGATCTCCTGTCATCTC
ACCTTGCTCCTGCCGAGAAAGTATCCATCATGGCTGATGCAATGCGGCGGCTGCATACGCTTGATCCGGC
TACCTGCCCATTCGACCACCAAGCGAAACATCGCATCGAGCGAGCACGTACTCGGATGGAAGCCGGTCTT
GTCGATCAGGATGATCTGGACGAAGAGCATCAGGGGCTCGCGCCAGCCGAACTGTTCGCCAGGCTCAAGG
CGAGCATGCCCGACGGCGAGGATCTCGTCGTGACCCATGGCGATGCCTGCTTGCCGAATATCATGGTGGA
AAATGGCCGCTTTTCTGGATTCATCGACTGTGGCCGGCTGGGTGTGGCGGACCGCTATCAGGACATAGCG
TTGGCTACCCGTGATATTGCTGAAGAGCTTGGCGGCGAATGGGCTGACCGCTTCCTCGTGCTTTACGGTA
TCGCCGCTCCCGATTCGCAGCGCATCGCCTTCTATCGCCTTCTTGACGAGTTCTTCTGAGCGGGACTCTG
GGGTTCGAAATGACCGACCAAGCGACGCCCAACCTGCCATCACGAGATTTCGATTCCACCGCCGCCTTCT
ATGAAAGGTTGGGCTTCGGAATCGTTTTCCGGGACGCCGGCTGGATGATCCTCCAGCGCGGGGATCTCAT
GCTGGAGTTCTTCGCCCACCCTAGGGGGAGGCTAACTGAAACACGGAAGGAGACAATACCGGAAGGAACC
CGCGCTATGACGGCAATAAAAAGACAGAATAAAACGCACGGTGTTGGGTCGTTTGTTCATAAACGCGGGG
TTCGGTCCCAGGGCTGGCACTCTGTCGATACCCCACCGAGACCCCATTGGGGCCAATACGCCCGCGTTTC
TTCCTTTTCCCCACCCCACCCCCCAAGTTCGGGTGAAGGCCCAGGGCTCGCAGCCAACGTCGGGGCGGCA
GGCCCTGCCATAGCCTCAGGTTACTCATATATACTTTAGATTGATTTAAAACTTCATTTTTAATTTAAAA
GGATCTAGGTGAAGATCCTTTTTGATAATCTCATGACCAAAATCCCTTAACGTGAGTTTTCGTTCCACTG
AGCGTCAGACCCCGTAGAAAAGATCAAAGGATCTTCTTGAGATCCTTTTTTTCTGCGCGTAATCTGCTGC
TTGCAAACAAAAAAACCACCGCTACCAGCGGTGGTTTGTTTGCCGGATCAAGAGCTACCAACTCTTTTTC
CGAAGGTAACTGGCTTCAGCAGAGCGCAGATACCAAATACTGTTCTTCTAGTGTAGCCGTAGTTAGGCCA
CCACTTCAAGAACTCTGTAGCACCGCCTACATACCTCGCTCTGCTAATCCTGTTACCAGTGGCTGCTGCC
AGTGGCGATAAGTCGTGTCTTACCGGGTTGGACTCAAGACGATAGTTACCGGATAAGGCGCAGCGGTCGG
GCTGAACGGGGGGTTCGTGCACACAGCCCAGCTTGGAGCGAACGACCTACACCGAACTGAGATACCTACA
GCGTGAGCTATGAGAAAGCGCCACGCTTCCCGAAGGGAGAAAGGCGGACAGGTATCCGGTAAGCGGCAGG
GTCGGAACAGGAGAGCGCACGAGGGAGCTTCCAGGGGGAAACGCCTGGTATCTTTATAGTCCTGTCGGGT
TTCGCCACCTCTGACTTGAGCGTCGATTTTTGTGATGCTCGTCAGGGGGGCGGAGCCTATGGAAAAACGC
CAGCAACGCGGCCTTTTTACGGTTCCTGGCCTTTTGCTGGCCTTTTGCTCACATGTTCTTTCCTGCGTTA
TCCCCTGATTCTGTGGATAACCGTATTACCGCCATGCATTAGTTATTAATAGTAATCAATTACGGGGTCA
TTAGTTCATAGCCCATATATGGAGTTCCG
